>Addgene plasmid #75201 | Human NCKX2-AS-long (pcDNA3.1+) | depositor full sequence | sequence record 142843 | Human NCKX2-AS-long (pcDNA3.1+) sequence 7356 bps
GACGGATCGGGAGATCTCCCGATCCCCTATGGTCGACTCTCAGTACAATCTGCTCTGATGCCGCATAGTT
AAGCCAGTATCTGCTCCCTGCTTGTGTGTTGGAGGTCGCTGAGTAGTGCGCGAGCAAAATTTAAGCTACA
ACAAGGCAAGGCTTGACCGACAATTGCATGAAGAATCTGCTTAGGGTTAGGCGTTTTGCGCTGCTTCGCG
ATGTACGGGCCAGATATACGCGTTGACATTGATTATTGACTAGTTATTAATAGTAATCAATTACGGGGTC
ATTAGTTCATAGCCCATATATGGAGTTCCGCGTTACATAACTTACGGTAAATGGCCCGCCTGGCTGACCG
CCCAACGACCCCCGCCCATTGACGTCAATAATGACGTATGTTCCCATAGTAACGCCAATAGGGACTTTCC
ATTGACGTCAATGGGTGGACTATTTACGGTAAACTGCCCACTTGGCAGTACATCAAGTGTATCATATGCC
AAGTACGCCCCCTATTGACGTCAATGACGGTAAATGGCCCGCCTGGCATTATGCCCAGTACATGACCTTA
TGGGACTTTCCTACTTGGCAGTACATCTACGTATTAGTCATCGCTATTACCATGGTGATGCGGTTTTGGC
AGTACATCAATGGGCGTGGATAGCGGTTTGACTCACGGGGATTTCCAAGTCTCCACCCCATTGACGTCAA
TGGGAGTTTGTTTTGGCACCAAAATCAACGGGACTTTCCAAAATGTCGTAACAACTCCGCCCCATTGACG
CAAATGGGCGGTAGGCGTGTACGGTGGGAGGTCTATATAAGCAGAGCTCTCTGGCTAACTAGAGAACCCA
CTGCTTACTGGCTTATCGAAATTAATACGACTCACTATAGGGAGACCCAAGCTGGCTAGCGTTTAAACTT
AAGCTTGGTACCATGGATCTGCAACAAAGCACCACCATCACTTCCCTAGAGAAATGGTGTTTGGATGAGT
CACTGTCTGGCTGCAGAAGACATTATAGTGTCAAGAAAAAACTGAAGTTAATTCGAGTCTTAGGCCTTTT
CATGGGTCTGGTAGCCATTAGCACTGTCTCATTTTCAATCAGTGCCTTTTCTGAGACAGATACACAGAGC
ACAGGAGAGGCCAGTGTTGTAAGTGGCCCTAGGGTAGCACAGGGTTACCATCAGAGAACTCTCTTAGATT
TAAATGACAAGATTCTGGATTATACTCCACAGCCACCTCTTTCTAAGGAAGGCGAGTCTGAGAATAGTAC
AGATCACGCCCAAGGAGACTACCCGAAAGACATCTTTTCCCTTGAGGAGAGAAGAAAAGGTGCGATCATT
CTGCATGTCATTGGAATGATCTACATGTTCATAGCCTTAGCCATTGTCTGTGATGAGTTCTTTGTTCCTT
CTTTGACTGTCATCACTGAAAAACTGGGCATCTCTGATGATGTGGCTGGAGCCACCTTCATGGCTGCAGG
AGGGTCAGCCCCAGAACTTTTCACATCTCTCATAGGGGTATTTATCGCTCACAGCAACGTTGGCATAGGC
ACAATTGTAGGTTCAGCAGTATTCAACATCCTCTTTGTTATTGGCATGTGTGCTCTGTTTTCTAGAGAAA
TCTTAAACCTGACATGGTGGCCGCTCTTTCGAGATGTGTCTTTCTACATTGTTGACTTGATCATGCTGAT
CATATTTTTCCTGGATAATGTCATCATGTGGTGGGAAAGCTTGCTTCTCTTAACAGCTTATTTTTGCTAT
GTGGTTTTCATGAAATTCAACGTCCAAGTAGAAAAATGGGTGAAGCAAATGATAAACCGCAATAAGGTCG
TCAAGGTGACAGCACCAGAAGCCCAAGCAAAGCCATCTGCAGCCAGGGACAAGGATGAACCGACTCTACC
GGCTAAGCCGCGTCTCCAGCGAGGTGGAAGCTCTGCCTCCCTCCACAACAGTCTCATGAGGAATAGCATC
TTCCAACTCATGATACACACCCTTGACCCACTCGCCGAAGAACTTGGATCATATGGAAAACTAAAATATT
ATGACACAATGACTGAAGAAGGGAGGTTCAGAGAAAAGGCTTCAATTCTCCACAAGATCGCCAAGAAGAA
ATGTCATGTGGATGAGAACGAGCGGCAGAATGGGGCTGCCAACCACGTGGAAAAAATTGAGCTTCCAAAC
AGCACCAGCACAGATGTTGAAATGACACCATCCAGTGATGCTTCAGAACCTGTACAAAATGGAAATCTCT
CCCACAACATTGAAGGTGCAGAAGCCCAGACCGCTGATGAGGAGGAGGACCAGCCTCTCAGCCTTGCCTG
GCCTTCTGAAACCCGCAAGCAAGTCACGTTTCTGATTGTTTTCCCCATAGTGTTTCCTCTCTGGATTACG
TTACCTGACGTTCGCAAACCTTCATCGAGGAAGTTTTTTCCCATCACGTTCTTTGGCTCCATTACCTGGA
TTGCAGTATTCTCTTACTTGATGGTCTGGTGGGCGCACCAGGTTGGAGAGACAATTGGCATCAGTGAAGA
GATTATGGGCCTGACCATCTTGGCTGCTGGGACCTCCATCCCTGATCTTATCACCAGTGTCATAGTGGCC
CGGAAGGGGTTAGGGGACATGGCTGTGTCCAGCTCTGTTGGAAGCAACATTTTTGACATCACTGTAGGGC
TCCCACTGCCCTGGCTCCTGTACACCGTCATTCACAGATTCCAGCCAGTGGCTGTCAGCAGCAATGGCCT
TTTCTGTGCCATCGTCCTTCTCTTCATCATGCTGCTCTTCGTCATCCTCTCTATCGCCCTCTGCAAGTGG
CGAATGAACAAAATCCTGGGCTTCATCATGTTTGGCCTCTACTTTGTGTTCCTGGTGGTGAGCGTTCTCC
TAGAAGACAGAATTCTTACATGCCCCGTCTCCATCTAGCTCGAGTCTAGAGGGCCCGTTTAAACCCGCTG
ATCAGCCTCGACTGTGCCTTCTAGTTGCCAGCCATCTGTTGTTTGCCCCTCCCCCGTGCCTTCCTTGACC
CTGGAAGGTGCCACTCCCACTGTCCTTTCCTAATAAAATGAGGAAATTGCATCGCATTGTCTGAGTAGGT
GTCATTCTATTCTGGGGGGTGGGGTGGGGCAGGACAGCAAGGGGGAGGATTGGGAAGACAATAGCAGGCA
TGCTGGGGATGCGGTGGGCTCTATGGCTTCTGAGGCGGAAAGAACCAGCTGGGGCTCTAGGGGGTATCCC
C
[124 nt withheld, positions 3222-3345]
C
[32 nt withheld, positions 3347-3378]
CA
[57 nt withheld, positions 3381-3437]
A
[49 nt withheld, positions 3439-3487]
CCTTTGACGTTGGAGTCCACGTTCTTT
[37 nt withheld, positions 3515-3551]
ACCCTATCTCGGTCTATTCTTTTGATTTATAAGGGATTTTGGGGATTTCGGCCTATTGGTTAAAAAATGA
GCTGATTTAACAAAAATTTAACGCGAATTAATTCTGTGGAATGTGTGTCAGTTAGGGTGTGGAAAGTCCC
CAGGCTCCCCAGGCAGGCAGAAGTATGCAAAGCATGCATCTCAATTAGTCAGCAACCAGGTGTGGAAAGT
CCCCAGGCTCCCCAGCAGGCAGAAGTATGCAAAGCATGCATCTCAATTAGTCAGCAACCATAGTCCCGCC
CCTAACTCCGCCCATCCCGCCCCTAACTCCGCCCAGTTCCGCCCATTCTCCGCCCCATGGCTGACTAATT
TTTTTTATTTATGCAGAGGCCGAGGCCGCCTCTGCCTCTGAGCTATTCCAGAAGTAGTGAGGAGGCTTTT
TTGGAGGCCTAGGCTTTTGCAAAAAGCTCCCGGGAGCTTGTATATCCATTTTCGGATCTGATCAAGAGAC
AGGATGAGGATCGTTTCGCATGATTGAACAAGATGGATTGCACGCAGGTTCTCCGGCCGCTTGGGTGGAG
AGGCTATTCGGCTATGACTGGGCACAACAGACAATCGGCTGCTCTGATGCCGCCGTGTTCCGGCTGTCAG
CGCAGGGGCGCCCGGTTCTTTTTGTCAAGACCGACCTGTCCGGTGCCCTGAATGAACTGCAGGACGAGGC
AGCGCGGCTATCGTGGCTGGCCACGACGGGCGTTCCTTGCGCAGCTGTGCTCGACGTTGTCACTGAAGCG
GGAAGGGACTGGCTGCTATTGGGCGAAGTGCCGGGGCAGGATCTCCTGTCATCTCACCTTGCTCCTGCCG
AGAAAGTATCCATCATGGCTGATGCAATGCGGCGGCTGCATACGCTTGATCCGGCTACCTGCCCATTCGA
CCACCAAGCGAAACATCGCATCGAGCGAGCACGTACTCGGATGGAAGCCGGTCTTGTCGATCAGGATGAT
CTGGACGAAGAGCATCAGGGGCTCGCGCCAGCCGAACTGTTCGCCAGGCTCAAGGCGCGCATGCCCGACG
GCGAGGATCTCGTCGTGACCCATGGCGATGCCTGCTTGCCGAATATCATGGTGGAAAATGGCCGCTTTTC
TGGATTCATCGACTGTGGCCGGCTGGGTGTGGCGGACCGCTATCAGGACATAGCGTTGGCTACCCGTGAT
ATTGCTGAAGAGCTTGGCGGCGAATGGGCTGACCGCTTCCTCGTGCTTTACGGTATCGCCGCTCCCGATT
CGCAGCGCATCGCCTTCTATCGCCTTCTTGACGAGTTCTTCTGAGCGGGACTCTGGGGTTCGAAATGACC
GACCAAGCGACGCCCAACCTGCCATCACGAGATTTCGATTCCACCGCCGCCTTCTATGAAAGGTTGGGCT
TCGGAATCGTTTTCCGGGACGCCGGCTGGATGATCCTCCAGCGCGGGGATCTCATGCTGGAGTTCTTCGC
CCACCCCAACTTGTTTATTGCAGCTTATAATGGTTACAAATAAAGCAATAGCATCACAAATTTCACAAAT
AAAGCATTTTTTTCACTGCATTCTAGTTGTGGTTTGTCCAAACTCATCAATGTATCTTATCATGTCTGTA
TACCGTCGACCTCTAGCTAGAGCTTGGCGTAATCATGGTCATAGCTGTTTCCTGTGTGAAATTGTTATCC
GCTCACAATTCCACACAACATACGAGCCGGAAGCATAAAGTGTAAAGCCTGGGGTGCCTAATGAGTGAGC
TAACTCACATTAATTGCGTTGCGCTCACTGCCCGCTTTCCAGTCGGGAAACCTGTCGTGCCAGCTGCATT
AATGAATCGGCCAACGCGCGGGGAGAGGCGGTTTGCGTATTGGGCGCTCTTCCGCTTCCTCGCTCACTGA
CTCGCTGCGCTCGGTCGTTCGGCTGCGGCGAGCGGTATCAGCTCACTCAAAGGCGGTAATACGGTTATCC
ACAGAATCAGGGGATAACGCAGGAAAGAACATGTGAGCAAAAGGCCAGCAAAAGGCCAGGAACCGTAAAA
AGGCCGCGTTGCTGGCGTTTTTCCATAGGCTCCGCCCCCCTGACGAGCATCACAAAAATCGACGCTCAAG
TCAGAGGTGGCGAAACCCGACAGGACTATAAAGATACCAGGCGTTTCCCCCTGGAAGCTCCCTCGTGCGC
TCTCCTGTTCCGACCCTGCCGCTTACCGGATACCTGTCCGCCTTTCTCCCTTCGGGAAGCGTGGCGCTTT
CTCAATGCTCACGCTGTAGGTATCTCAGTTCGGTGTAGGTCGTTCGCTCCAAGCTGGGCTGTGTGCACGA
ACCCCCCGTTCAGCCCGACCGCTGCGCCTTATCCGGTAACTATCGTCTTGAGTCCAACCCGGTAAGACAC
GACTTATCGCCACTGGCAGCAGCCACTGGTAACAGGATTAGCAGAGCGAGGTATGTAGGCGGTGCTACAG
AGTTCTTGAAGTGGTGGCCTAACTACGGCTACACTAGAAGGACAGTATTTGGTATCTGCGCTCTGCTGAA
GCCAGTTACCTTCGGAAAAAGAGTTGGTAGCTCTTGATCCGGCAAACAAACCACCGCTGGTAGCGGTGGT
TTTTTTGTTTGCAAGCAGCAGATTACGCGCAGAAAAAAAGGATCTCAAGAAGATCCTTTGATCTTTTCTA
CGGGGTCTGACGCTCAGTGGAACGAAAACTCACGTTAAGGGATTTTGGTCATGAGATTATCAAAAAGGAT
CTTCACCTAGATCCTTTTAAATTAAAAATGAAGTTTTAAATCAATCTAAAGTATATATGAGTAAACTTGG
TCTGACAGTTACCAATGCTTAATCAGTGAGGCACCTATCTCAGCGATCTGTCTATTTCGTTCATCCATAG
TTGCCTGACTCCCCGTCGTGTAGATAACTACGATACGGGAGGGCTTACCATCTGGCCCCAGTGCTGCAAT
GATACCGCGAGACCCACGCTCACCGGCTCCAGATTTATCAGCAATAAACCAGCCAGCCGGAAGGGCCGAG
CGCAGAAGTGGTCCTGCAACTTTATCCGCCTCCATCCAGTCTATTAATTGTTGCCGGGAAGCTAGAGTAA
GTAGTTCGCCAGTTAATAGTTTGCGCAACGTTGTTGCCATTGCTACAGGCATCGTGGTGTCACGCTCGTC
GTTTGGTATGGCTTCATTCAGCTCCGGTTCCCAACGATCAAGGCGAGTTACATGATCCCCCATGTTGTGC
AAAAAAGCGGTTAGCTCCTTCGGTCCTCCGATCGTTGTCAGAAGTAAGTTGGCCGCAGTGTTATCACTCA
TGGTTATGGCAGCACTGCATAATTCTCTTACTGTCATGCCATCCGTAAGATGCTTTTCTGTGACTGGTGA
GTACTCAACCAAGTCATTCTGAGAATAGTGTATGCGGCGACCGAGTTGCTCTTGCCCGGCGTCAATACGG
GATAATACCGCGCCACATAGCAGAACTTTAAAAGTGCTCATCATTGGAAAACGTTCTTCGGGGCGAAAAC
TCTCAAGGATCTTACCGCTGTTGAGATCCAGTTCGATGTAACCCACTCGTGCACCCAACTGATCTTCAGC
ATCTTTTACTTTCACCAGCGTTTCTGGGTGAGCAAAAACAGGAAGGCAAAATGCCGCAAAAAAGGGAATA
AGGGCGACACGGAAATGTTGAATACTCATACTCTTCCTTTTTCAATATTATTGAAGCATTTATCAGGGTT
ATTGTCTCATGAGCGGATACATATTTGAATGTATTTAGAAAAATAAACAAATAGGGGTTCCGCGCACATT
TCCCCGAAAAGTGCCACCTGACGTC
Features (pLannotate 1.2.2; 20 found; start..end, strand, type, name):
     36..80      -  misc_feature   bom (fragment): basis of mobility region from pBR322
    235..614     +  enhancer       CMV enhancer: human cytomegalovirus immediate early enhancer
    615..818     +  promoter       CMV promoter: human cytomegalovirus (CMV) immediate early promoter
    814..847     +  LTR            5' LTR (truncated) (fragment): truncated 5' long terminal repeat (LTR) from HIV-1
    863..881     +  promoter       T7 promoter: promoter for bacteriophage T7 RNA polymerase
    923..2905    +  CDS            SLC24A2: NCKX2_HUMAN - Also known as NCKX2. Experimental evidence at protein level: Swiss-Prot protein existence level 1. Critical component of the visual transduction cascade, controlling the calcium concentration of outer segments during light and darkness. Light causes a rapid lowering of cytosolic free calcium in the outer segment of both retinal rod and cone photoreceptors and the light-induced lowering of calcium is caused by extrusion via this protein which plays a key role in the process of light adaptation. Transports 1 Ca(2+) and 1 K(+) in exchange for 4 Na(+). From Homo sapiens (Human).
   2952..3176    +  polyA_signal   bGH poly(A) signal: bovine growth hormone polyadenylation signal
   3180..3201    +  promoter       SV40 promoter (fragment): SV40 enhancer and early promoter
   3222..3650    +  rep_origin     f1 ori (sequence partly withheld): f1 bacteriophage origin of replication; arrow indicates direction of (+) strand synthesis
   3664..3994    +  promoter       SV40 promoter: SV40 enhancer and early promoter
   4061..4852    +  CDS            neo: KKA2_KLEPN - Also known as kan, nptII. Experimental evidence at protein level: Swiss-Prot protein existence level 1. Resistance to kanamycin, neomycin, paromomycin, ribostamycin, butirosin and gentamicin B. From Klebsiella pneumoniae.
   4876..5034    +  CDS            ble (fragment): BLE_KLEPN - Experimental evidence at protein level: Swiss-Prot protein existence level 1. Binding protein with a strong affinity to the bleomycin family of antibiotics. Binds to CL990; an antimitotic-antibiotic compound. From Klebsiella pneumoniae.
   5029..5150    +  polyA_signal   SV40 poly(A) signal: SV40 polyadenylation signal
   5223..5239    -  protein_bind   lac operator: The lac repressor binds to the lac operator to inhibit transcription in E. coli. This inhibition can be relieved by adding lactose or isopropyl-β-D-thiogalactopyranoside (IPTG). lac repressor encoded by lacI
   5247..5277    -  promoter       lac promoter: promoter for the E. coli lac operon
   5292..5313    -  protein_bind   CAP binding site: CAP binding activates transcription in the presence of cAMP. E. coli catabolite activator protein
   5326..5418    -  CDS            lacI (fragment): lac repressor; lacI; The lac repressor binds to the lac operator to inhibit transcription in E. coli. This inhibition can be relieved by adding lactose or isopropyl-β-D-thiogalactopyranoside (IPTG).
   5601..6189    -  rep_origin     ori: high-copy-number ColE1/pMB1/pBR322/pUC origin of replication
   6360..7220    -  CDS            AmpR: β-lactamase; bla; confers resistance to ampicillin, carbenicillin, and related antibiotics
   7221..7325    -  promoter       AmpR promoter: bla
