[The description below was written by a language model from this plasmid's Addgene catalogue record and pLannotate feature annotations shown in this document.]
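Description:
Human NCKX2-AS-long (pcDNA3.1+) is a mammalian expression plasmid of 7,356 bp carrying the human SLC24A2 cDNA, which encodes the K+-dependent Na+/Ca2+ exchanger NCKX2. The record specifies that this is the longer splice form, in which the alternatively spliced exon is present. The coding sequence sits in the pcDNA3.1+ backbone downstream of the human cytomegalovirus immediate early enhancer and promoter and is followed by the bovine growth hormone polyadenylation signal, an arrangement that gives strong constitutive transcription in transfected mammalian cells. A T7 promoter lies between the CMV promoter and the insert and could support in vitro transcription. No epitope tag or reporter is annotated, so the protein appears to be expressed in untagged form. The cloning method is not recorded.

In E. coli the plasmid is maintained at high copy through a ColE1/pUC-type origin and selected with ampicillin via the β-lactamase gene and its own promoter. An f1 origin is also present, permitting single-stranded DNA production. For mammalian selection, an SV40 enhancer/early promoter drives the neomycin phosphotransferase gene, terminated by an SV40 poly(A) signal, allowing G418 selection of stable lines. Small annotated fragments such as the truncated HIV-1 LTR, ble, lacI, the lac promoter/operator region and bom are short backbone remnants or similarity hits rather than functional modules.

NCKX2 exchanges one Ca2+ plus one K+ for four Na+ and contributes to calcium extrusion in photoreceptor outer segments. The construct is suited to heterologous expression for functional study of the exchanger; the associated publication compared NCKX family members and examined residues determining the apparent K+ affinity of NCKX2.
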