Addgene plasmid #75201: Human NCKX2-AS-long (pcDNA3.1+)
Purpose: Mammalian expression of SLC24A2
Depositing lab: Jonathan Lytton. Depositing organization: University of Calgary. Publication: Exchangers NCKX2, NCKX3, and NCKX4: identification of Thr-551 as a key residue in defining the apparent K(+) affinity of NCKX2. Visser F, Valsecchi V, Annunziato L, Lytton J. J Biol Chem. 2007 Feb 16;282(7):4453-62. Epub 2006 Dec 15. 10.1074/jbc.M610582200 PubMed 17172467.
Backbone
  Vector backbone: pcDNA3.1+
  Vector type: Mammalian Expression
  Selectable markers: Neomycin (select with G418)
Growth in bacteria
  Bacterial resistance: Ampicillin, 100 μg/mL
  Growth temperature: 37°C
  Growth strain: DH5alpha
  Copy number: High Copy
Gene/Insert
  Gene/Insert name: SLC24A2 (alt name: NCKX2-AS+)
  Species: H. sapiens (human)
  Mutation: alternatively spliced exon present
  Entrez Gene: SLC24A2 (a.k.a. NCKX2)
  Promoter: CMV
  Cloning method: Unknown
  Sequencing primers: 5′ CMV-F; 3′ BGH-rev
Terms and licenses: Academic/Nonprofit Terms; Industry Terms: Not Available to Industry
How to cite: Human NCKX2-AS-long (pcDNA3.1+) was a gift from Jonathan Lytton (Addgene plasmid # 75201 ; http://n2t.net/addgene:75201 ; RRID:Addgene_75201)
