>Addgene plasmid #75201 | Human NCKX2-AS-long (pcDNA3.1+) | addgene partial sequence | sequence record 147787 | CMV-F 5'-CGCAAATGGGCGGTAGGCGTG-3'
CAGAGCTCTCTGGCTAACTAGAGAACCCACTGCTTACTGGCTTATCGAAATTAATACGACTCACTATAGG
GAGACCCAAGCTGGCTAGCGTTTAAACTTAAGCTTGGTACCATGGATCTGCAACAAAGCACCACCATCAC
TTCCCTAGAGAAATGGTGTTTGGATGAGTCACTGTCTGGCTGCAGAAGACATTATAGTGTCAAGAAAAAA
CTGAAGTTAATTCGAGTCTTAGGCCTTTTCATGGGTCTGGTAGCCATTAGCACTGTCTCATTTTCAATCA
GTGCCTTTTCTGAGACAGATACACAGAGCACAGGAGAGGCCAGTGTTGTAAGTGGCCCTAGGGTAGCACA
GGGTTACCATCAGAGAACTCTCTTAGATTTAAATGACAAGATTCTGGATTATACTCCACAGCCACCTCTT
TCTAAGGAAGGCGAGTCTGAGAATAGTACAGATCACGCCCAAGGAGACTACCCGAAAGACATCTTTTCCC
TTGAGGAGAGAAGAAAAGGTGCGATCATTCTGCATGTCATTGGAATGATCTACATGTTCATAGCCTTAGC
CATTGTCTGTGATGAGTTCTTTGTTCCTTCTTTGACTGTCATCACTGAAAAACTGGGCATCTCTGATGAT
GTGGCTGGAGCCACCTTCATGGCTGCAGGAGGGTCAGCCCCAGAACTTTTCACATCTCTCATAGGGGTAT
TTATCGCTCACAGCAACGTTGGCATAGGCACAATTGTAGGTTCAGCAGTATTCAACATCCTCTTTGTTAT
TGGCATGTGTGCTCTGTTTTCTAGAGAAATCTTAAACCTGACATGGTGGCCGCTCTTTCGAGATGTGTCT
TTCTACATTGTTGACTTGATCATGCTGATCATATTTTTCCTGGATAATGTCATCATGTGGTGGGAAAGCT
TGCTTCTCTTAACAGCTTATTTTTGCTATGTGGTTTTCATGAAATTCAACGTCCAAGTAGAAAAATGGGT
GAAGCAAATGATAAACCGCAATAAGGTCGTCAAGGTGACAG
