>Addgene plasmid #75201 | Human NCKX2-AS-long (pcDNA3.1+) | addgene partial sequence | sequence record 147789 | BGH-rev 5'-TAGAAGGCACAGTCGAGG-3'
ACTCGAGCTAGATGGAGACGGGGCATGTAAGAATTCTGTCTTCTAGGAGAACGCTCACCACCAGGAACAC
AAAGTAGAGGCCAAACATGATGAAGCCCAGGATTTTGTTCATTCGCCACTTGCAGAGGGCGATAGAGAGG
ATGACGAAGAGCAGCATGATGAAGAGAAGGACGATGGCACAGAAAAGGCCATTGCTGCTGACAGCCACTG
GCTGGAATCTGTGAATGACGGTGTACAGGAGCCAGGGCAGTGGGAGCCCTACAGTGATGTCAAAAATGTT
GCTTCCAACAGAGCTGGACACAGCCATGTCCCCTAACCCCTTCCGGGCCACTATGACACTGGTGATAAGA
TCAGGGATGGAGGTCCCAGCAGCCAAGATGGTCAGGCCCATAATCTCTTCACTGATGCCAATTGTCTCTC
CAACCTGGTGCGCCCACCAGACCATCAAGTAAGAGAATACTGCAATCCAGGTAATGGAGCCAAAGAACGT
GATGGGAAAAAACTTCCTCGATGAAGGTTTGCGAACGTCAGGTAACGTAATCCAGAGAGGAAACACTATG
GGGAAAACAATCAGAAACGTGACTTGCTTGCGGGTTTCAGAAGGCCAGGCAAGGCTGAGAGGCTGGTCCT
CCTCCTCATCAGCGGTCTGGGCTTCTGCACCTTCAATGTTGTGGGAGAGATTTCCATTTTGTACAGGTTC
TGAAGCATCACTGGATGGTGTCATTTCAACATCTGTGCTGGTGCTGTTTGGAAGCTCAATTTTTTCCACG
TGGTTGGCAGCCCCATTCTGCCGCTCGTTCTCATCCACATGACATTTCTTCTTGGCGATCTTGTGGAGAA
TTGAAGCCTTTTCTCTGAACCTCCCTTCTTCAGTCATTGTGTCATAATATTTTAGTTTTCCATATGATCC
AAGTTCTTCGGCGAGTGGGTCAAGGGTGTGTATCATGAGTTGGAAGATGCTATTCCTCATGAGACTGT
